>Addgene plasmid #128168 | pCAGGS-mTagBFP2-T2A-iCre-ERT2 | addgene full sequence | sequence record 247960 | Addgene NGS Result
GACATTGATTATTGACTAGTTATTAATAGTAATCAATTACGGGGTCATTAGTTCATAGCCCATATATGGA
GTTCCGCGTTACATAACTTACGGTAAATGGCCCGCCTGGCTGACCGCCCAACGACCCCCGCCCATTGACG
TCAATAATGACGTATGTTCCCATAGTAACGCCAATAGGGACTTTCCATTGACGTCAATGGGTGGAGTATT
TACGGTAAACTGCCCACTTGGCAGTACATCAAGTGTATCATATGCCAAGTACGCCCCCTATTGACGTCAA
TGACGGTAAATGGCCCGCCTGGCATTATGCCCAGTACATGACCTTATGGGACTTTCCTACTTGGCAGTAC
ATCTACGTATTAGTCATCGCTATTACCATGGTCGAGGTGAGCCCCACGTTCTGCTTCACTCTCCCCATCT
CCCCCCCCTCCCCACCCCCAATTTTGTATTTATTTATTTTTTAATTATTTTGTGCAGCGATGGGGGCGGG
GGGGGGGGGGGGGCGCGCGCCAGGCGGGGCGGGGCGGGGCGGGGGGCGGGGCGGGGCGAGGCGGAGAGGT
GCGGCGGCAGCCAATCAGAGCGGCGCGCTCCGAAAGTTTCCTTTTATGGCGAGGCGGCGGCGGCGGCGGC
CCTATAAAAAGCGAAGCGCGCGGCGGGCGGGAGTCGCTGCGCGCTGCCTTCGCCCCGTGCCCCGCTCCGC
CGCCGCCTCGCGCCGCCCGCCCCGGCTCTGACTGACCGCGTTACTCCCACAGGTGAGCGGGCGGGACGGC
CCTTCTCCTCCGGGCTGTAATTAGCGCTTGGTTTAATGACGGCTTGTTTCTTTTCTGTGGCTGCGTGAAA
GCCTTGAGGGGCTCCGGGAGGGCCCTTTGTGCGGGGGGAGCGGCTCGGGGGGTGCGTGCGTGTGTGTGTG
CGTGGGGAGCGCCGCGTGCGGCTCCGCGCTGCCCGGCGGCTGTGAGCGCTGCGGGCGCGGCGCGGGGCTT
TGTGCGCTCCGCAGTGTGCGCGAGGGGAGCGCGGCCGGGGGCGGTGCCCCGCGGTGCGGGGGGGGCTGCG
AGGGGAACAAAGGCTGCGTGCGGGGTGTGTGCGTGGGGGGGTGAGCAGGGGGTGTGGGCGCGTCGGTCGG
GCTGCAACCCCCCCTGCACCCCCCTCCCCGAGTTGCTGAGCACGGCCCGGCTTCGGGTGCGGGGCTCCGT
ACGGGGCGTGGCGCGGGGCTCGCCGTGCCGGGCGGGGGGTGGCGGCAGGTGGGGGTGCCGGGCGGGGCGG
GGCCGCCTCGGGCCGGGGAGGGCTCGGGGGAGGGGCGCGGCGGCCCCCGGAGCGCCGGCGGCTGTCGAGG
CGCGGCGAGCCGCAGCCATTGCCTTTTATGGTAATCGTGCGAGAGGGCGCAGGGACTTCCTTTGTCCCAA
ATCTGTGCGGAGCCGAAATCTGGGAGGCGCCGCCGCACCCCCTCTAGCGGGCGCGGGGCGAAGCGGTGCG
GCGCCGGCAGGAAGGAAATGGGCGGGGAGGGCCTTCGTGCGTCGCCGCGCCGCCGTCCCCTTCTCCCTCT
CCAGCCTCGGGGCTGTCCGCGGGGGGACGGCTGCCTTCGGGGGGGACGGGGCAGGGCGGGGTTCGGCTTC
TGGCGTGTGACCGGCGGCTCTAGAGCCTCTGCTAACCATGTTCATGCCTTCTTCTTTTTCCTACAGCTCC
TGGGCAACGTGCTGGTTATTGTGCTGTCTCATCATTTTGGCAAAGAATTCGCCATGGTGTCTAAGGGCGA
AGAGCTGATTAAGGAGAACATGCACATGAAGCTGTACATGGAGGGCACCGTGGACAACCATCACTTCAAG
TGCACATCCGAGGGCGAAGGCAAGCCCTACGAGGGCACCCAGACCATGAGAATCAAGGTGGTCGAGGGCG
GCCCTCTCCCCTTCGCCTTCGACATCCTGGCTACTAGCTTCCTCTACGGCAGCAAGACCTTCATCAACCA
CACCCAGGGCATCCCCGACTTCTTCAAGCAGTCCTTCCCTGAGGGCTTCACATGGGAGAGAGTCACCACA
TACGAAGACGGGGGCGTGCTGACCGCTACCCAGGACACCAGCCTCCAGGACGGCTGCCTCATCTACAACG
TCAAGATCAGAGGGGTGAACTTCACATCCAACGGCCCTGTGATGCAGAAGAAAACACTCGGCTGGGAGGC
CTTCACCGAGACGCTGTACCCCGCTGACGGCGGCCTGGAAGGCAGAAACGACATGGCCCTGAAGCTCGTG
GGCGGGAGCCATCTGATCGCAAACGCCAAGACCACATATAGATCCAAGAAACCCGCTAAGAACCTCAAGA
TGCCTGGCGTCTACTATGTGGACTACAGACTGGAAAGAATCAAGGAGGCCAACAACGAGACCTACGTCGA
GCAGCACGAGGTGGCAGTGGCCAGATACTGCGACCTCCCTAGCAAACTGGGGCACAAGCTTAATGGCGGC
TCCGGCGGCCGCTCCGAGGGCCGCGGCAGCCTGCTGACATGCGGCGACGTGGAAGAGAACCCTGGCCCTG
CTCCTGGCAGCACAATGGCCAACCTGCTGACTGTGCACCAAAACCTGCCTGCCCTCCCTGTGGATGCCAC
CTCTGATGAAGTCAGGAAGAACCTGATGGACATGTTCAGGGACAGGCAGGCCTTCTCTGAACACACCTGG
AAGATGCTCCTGTCTGTGTGCAGATCCTGGGCTGCCTGGTGCAAGCTGAACAACAGGAAATGGTTCCCTG
CTGAACCTGAGGATGTGAGGGACTACCTCCTGTACCTGCAAGCCAGAGGCCTGGCTGTGAAGACCATCCA
ACAGCACCTGGGCCAGCTCAACATGCTGCACAGGAGATCTGGCCTGCCTCGCCCTTCTGACTCCAATGCT
GTGTCCCTGGTGATGAGGAGAATCAGAAAGGAGAATGTGGATGCTGGGGAGAGAGCCAAGCAGGCCCTGG
CCTTTGAACGCACTGACTTTGACCAAGTCAGATCCCTGATGGAGAACTCTGACAGATGCCAGGACATCAG
GAACCTGGCCTTCCTGGGCATTGCCTACAACACCCTGCTGCGCATTGCCGAAATTGCCAGAATCAGAGTG
AAGGACATCTCCCGCACCGATGGTGGGAGAATGCTGATCCACATTGGCAGGACCAAGACCCTGGTGTCCA
CAGCTGGTGTGGAGAAGGCCCTGTCCCTGGGGGTTACCAAGCTGGTGGAGAGATGGATCTCTGTGTCTGG
TGTGGCTGATGACCCCAACAACTACCTGTTCTGCCGGGTCAGAAAGAATGGTGTGGCTGCCCCTTCTGCC
ACCTCCCAACTGTCCACCCGGGCCCTGGAAGGGATCTTTGAGGCCACCCACCGCCTGATCTATGGTGCCA
AGGATGACTCTGGGCAGAGATACCTGGCCTGGTCTGGCCACTCTGCCAGAGTGGGTGCTGCCAGGGACAT
GGCCAGGGCTGGTGTGTCCATCCCTGAAATCATGCAGGCTGGTGGCTGGACCAATGTGAACATTGTGATG
AACTACATCAGAAACCTGGACTCTGAGACTGGGGCCATGGTGAGGCTGCTAGAGGATGGGGACCTCGAGC
CATCTGCTGGAGACATGAGAGCTGCCAACCTTTGGCCAAGCCCGCTCATGATCAAACGCTCTAAGAAGAA
CAGCCTGGCCTTGTCCCTGACGGCCGACCAGATGGTCAGTGCCTTGTTGGATGCTGAGCCCCCCATACTC
TATTCCGAGTATGATCCTACCAGACCCTTCAGTGAAGCTTCGATGATGGGCTTACTGACCAACCTGGCAG
ACAGGGAGCTGGTTCACATGATCAACTGGGCGAAGAGGGTGCCAGGCTTTGTGGATTTGACCCTCCATGA
TCAGGTCCACCTTCTAGAATGTGCCTGGCTAGAGATCCTGATGATTGGTCTCGTCTGGCGCTCCATGGAG
CACCCAGTGAAGCTACTGTTTGCTCCTAACTTGCTCTTGGACAGGAACCAGGGAAAATGTGTAGAGGGCA
TGGTGGAGATCTTCGACATGCTGCTGGCTACATCATCTCGGTTCCGCATGATGAATCTGCAGGGAGAGGA
GTTTGTGTGCCTCAAATCTATTATTTTGCTTAATTCTGGAGTGTACACATTTCTGTCCAGCACCCTGAAG
TCTCTGGAAGAGAAGGACCATATCCACCGAGTCCTGGACAAGATCACAGACACTTTGATCCACCTGATGG
CCAAGGCAGGCCTGACCCTGCAGCAGCAGCACCAGCGGCTGGCCCAGCTCCTCCTCATCCTCTCCCACAT
CAGGCACATGAGTAACAAAGGCATGGAGCATCTGTACAGCATGAAGTGCAAGAACGTGGTGCCCCTCTAT
GACCTGCTGCTGGAGGCGGCGGACGCCCACCGCCTACATGCGCCCACTAGCCGTGGAGGGGCATCCGTGG
AGGAGACGGACCAAAGCCACTTGGCCACTGCGGGCTCTACTTCATCGCATTCCTTGCAAAAGTATTACAT
CACGGGGGAGGCAGAGGGTTTCCCTGCCACAGCTTGAGGCGCGCCGGATCTTTTTCCCTCTGCCAAAAAT
TATGGGGACATCATGAAGCCCCTTGAGCATCTGACTTCTGGCTAATAAAGGAAATTTATTTTCATTGCAA
TAGTGTGTTGGAATTTTTTGTGTCTCTCACTCGGAAGGACATATGGGAGGGCAAATCATTTAAAACATCA
GAATGAGTATTTGGTTTAGAGTTTGGCAACATATGCCCATATGCTGGCTGCCATGAACAAAGGTTGGCTA
TAAAGAGGTCATCAGTATATGAAACAGCCCCCTGCTGTCCATTCCTTATTCCATAGAAAAGCCTTGACTT
GAGGTTAGATTTTTTTTATATTTTGTTTTGTGTTATTTTTTTCTTTAACATCCCTAAAATTTTCCTTACA
TGTTTTACTAGCCAGATTTTTCCTCCTCTCCTGACTACTCCCAGTCATAGCTGTCCCTCTTCTCTTATGG
AGATCCCTCGACCTGCAGCCCAAGCTTGGCGTAATCATGGTCATAGCTGTTTCCTGTGTGAAATTGTTAT
CCGCTCACAATTCCACACAACATACGAGCCGGAAGCATAAAGTGTAAAGCCTGGGGTGCCTAATGAGTGA
GCTAACTCACATTAATTGCGTTGCGCTCACTGCCCGCTTTCCAGTCGGGAAACCTGTCGTGCCAGCGGAT
CCGCATCTCAATTAGTCAGCAACCATAGTCCCGCCCCTAACTCCGCCCATCCCGCCCCTAACTCCGCCCA
GTTCCGCCCATTCTCCGCCCCATGGCTGACTAATTTTTTTTATTTATGCAGAGGCCGAGGCCGCCTCGGC
CTCTGAGCTATTCCAGAAGTAGTGAGGAGGCTTTTTTGGAGGCCTAGGCTTTTGCAAAAAGCTAACTTGT
TTATTGCAGCTTATAATGGTTACAAATAAAGCAATAGCATCACAAATTTCACAAATAAAGCATTTTTTTC
ACTGCATTCTAGTTGTGGTTTGTCCAAACTCATCAATGTATCTTATCATGTCTGGATCCGCTGCATTAAT
GAATCGGCCAACGCGCGGGGAGAGGCGGTTTGCGTATTGGGCGCTCTTCCGCTTCCTCGCTCACTGACTC
GCTGCGCTCGGTCGTTCGGCTGCGGCGAGCGGTATCAGCTCACTCAAAGGCGGTAATACGGTTATCCACA
GAATCAGGGGATAACGCAGGAAAGAACATGTGAGCAAAAGGCCAGCAAAAGGCCAGGAACCGTAAAAAGG
CCGCGTTGCTGGCGTTTTTCCATAGGCTCCGCCCCCCTGACGAGCATCACAAAAATCGACGCTCAAGTCA
GAGGTGGCGAAACCCGACAGGACTATAAAGATACCAGGCGTTTCCCCCTGGAAGCTCCCTCGTGCGCTCT
CCTGTTCCGACCCTGCCGCTTACCGGATACCTGTCCGCCTTTCTCCCTTCGGGAAGCGTGGCGCTTTCTC
ATAGCTCACGCTGTAGGTATCTCAGTTCGGTGTAGGTCGTTCGCTCCAAGCTGGGCTGTGTGCACGAACC
CCCCGTTCAGCCCGACCGCTGCGCCTTATCCGGTAACTATCGTCTTGAGTCCAACCCGGTAAGACACGAC
TTATCGCCACTGGCAGCAGCCACTGGTAACAGGATTAGCAGAGCGAGGTATGTAGGCGGTGCTACAGAGT
TCTTGAAGTGGTGGCCTAACTACGGCTACACTAGAAGAACAGTATTTGGTATCTGCGCTCTGCTGAAGCC
AGTTACCTTCGGAAAAAGAGTTGGTAGCTCTTGATCCGGCAAACAAACCACCGCTGGTAGCGGTGGTTTT
TTTGTTTGCAAGCAGCAGATTACGCGCAGAAAAAAAGGATCTCAAGAAGATCCTTTGATCTTTTCTACGG
GGTCTGACGCTCAGTGGAACGAAAACTCACGTTAAGGGATTTTGGTCATGAGATTATCAAAAAGGATCTT
CACCTAGATCCTTTTAAATTAAAAATGAAGTTTTAAATCAATCTAAAGTATATATGAGTAAACTTGGTCT
GACAGTTACCAATGCTTAATCAGTGAGGCACCTATCTCAGCGATCTGTCTATTTCGTTCATCCATAGTTG
CCTGACTCCCCGTCGTGTAGATAACTACGATACGGGAGGGCTTACCATCTGGCCCCAGTGCTGCAATGAT
ACCGCGAGACCCACGCTCACCGGCTCCAGATTTATCAGCAATAAACCAGCCAGCCGGAAGGGCCGAGCGC
AGAAGTGGTCCTGCAACTTTATCCGCCTCCATCCAGTCTATTAATTGTTGCCGGGAAGCTAGAGTAAGTA
GTTCGCCAGTTAATAGTTTGCGCAACGTTGTTGCCATTGCTACAGGCATCGTGGTGTCACGCTCGTCGTT
TGGTATGGCTTCATTCAGCTCCGGTTCCCAACGATCAAGGCGAGTTACATGATCCCCCATGTTGTGCAAA
AAAGCGGTTAGCTCCTTCGGTCCTCCGATCGTTGTCAGAAGTAAGTTGGCCGCAGTGTTATCACTCATGG
TTATGGCAGCACTGCATAATTCTCTTACTGTCATGCCATCCGTAAGATGCTTTTCTGTGACTGGTGAGTA
CTCAACCAAGTCATTCTGAGAATAGTGTATGCGGCGACCGAGTTGCTCTTGCCCGGCGTCAATACGGGAT
AATACCGCGCCACATAGCAGAACTTTAAAAGTGCTCATCATTGGAAAACGTTCTTCGGGGCGAAAACTCT
CAAGGATCTTACCGCTGTTGAGATCCAGTTCGATGTAACCCACTCGTGCACCCAACTGATCTTCAGCATC
TTTTACTTTCACCAGCGTTTCTGGGTGAGCAAAAACAGGAAGGCAAAATGCCGCAAAAAAGGGAATAAGG
GCGACACGGAAATGTTGAATACTCATACTCTTCCTTTTTCAATATTATTGAAGCATTTATCAGGGTTATT
GTCTCATGAGCGGATACATATTTGAATGTATTTAGAAAAATAAACAAATAGGGGTTCCGCGCACATTTCC
CCGAAAAGTGCCACCTGGGTC
Features (pLannotate 1.2.2; 19 found; start..end, strand, type, name):
      1..380     +  enhancer       CMV enhancer: human cytomegalovirus immediate early enhancer
    382..659     +  promoter       chicken β-actin promoter: No description available
    660..1676    +  intron         chimeric intron: chimera between introns from chicken β-actin and rabbit β-globin
   1674..1730    +  CDS            HBB (fragment): HBB_LEPEU - Experimental evidence at protein level: Swiss-Prot protein existence level 1. Involved in oxygen transport from the lung to the various peripheral tissues. From Lepus europaeus (European hare).
   1734..2444    +  CDS            mTagBFP2: mTagBFP2 is a basic (constitutively fluorescent) blue fluorescent protein published in 2011, derived from Entacmaea quadricolor. It is reported to be a very rapidly-maturing monomer with very low acid sensitivity.
   2535..3563    +  CDS            cre: RECR_BPP1 - Experimental evidence at protein level: Swiss-Prot protein existence level 1. Catalyzes site-specific recombination between two 34-base- pair LOXP sites. Its role is to maintain the phage genome as a monomeric unit-copy plasmid in the lysogenic state. From Escherichia phage P1 (Bacteriophage P1).
   3576..4511    +  CDS            ERT2: mutated ligand-binding domain of the human estrogen receptor (Feil et al., 1997)
   4594..4649    +  polyA_signal   β-globin poly(A) signal: rabbit β-globin polyadenylation signal (Gil and Proudfoot, 1987)
   5034..5050    -  protein_bind   lac operator: The lac repressor binds to the lac operator to inhibit transcription in E. coli. This inhibition can be relieved by adding lactose or isopropyl-β-D-thiogalactopyranoside (IPTG). lac repressor encoded by lacI
   5058..5088    -  promoter       lac promoter: promoter for the E. coli lac operon
   5103..5124    -  protein_bind   CAP binding site: CAP binding activates transcription in the presence of cAMP. E. coli catabolite activator protein
   5137..5176    -  CDS            lacI (fragment): lac repressor; lacI; The lac repressor binds to the lac operator to inhibit transcription in E. coli. This inhibition can be relieved by adding lactose or isopropyl-β-D-thiogalactopyranoside (IPTG).
   5183..5205    +  promoter       SV40 promoter (fragment): SV40 enhancer and early promoter
   5229..5364    +  rep_origin     SV40 ori: SV40 origin of replication
   5384..5518    +  polyA_signal   SV40 poly(A) signal: SV40 polyadenylation signal
   5520..5574    -  CDS            lacI (fragment): lac repressor; lacI; The lac repressor binds to the lac operator to inhibit transcription in E. coli. This inhibition can be relieved by adding lactose or isopropyl-β-D-thiogalactopyranoside (IPTG).
   5757..6345    -  rep_origin     ori: high-copy-number ColE1/pMB1/pBR322/pUC origin of replication
   6516..7376    -  CDS            AmpR: β-lactamase; bla; confers resistance to ampicillin, carbenicillin, and related antibiotics
   7377..7481    -  promoter       AmpR promoter: bla
