[The description below was written by a language model from this plasmid's Addgene catalogue record and pLannotate feature annotations shown in this document.]
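Description:
pCAGGS-mTagBFP2-T2A-iCre-ERT2 is a 7.5 kb mammalian expression plasmid built on the pCAGGS backbone, designed to co-express a blue fluorescent marker and a tamoxifen-inducible Cre recombinase from a single transcript. It is propagated in E. coli as a high-copy plasmid through a ColE1/pUC-type origin and selected with ampicillin via the β-lactamase gene and its native promoter. The backbone also carries remnants of lac regulatory sequences, plus an SV40 origin that can support episomal replication in cells expressing SV40 large T antigen. No mammalian selection marker is annotated.

Expression is driven by the composite CAG promoter: the CMV immediate-early enhancer, the chicken β-actin promoter and a chimeric β-actin/β-globin intron, which together give strong, broadly active transcription. The transcript is terminated by the rabbit β-globin polyadenylation signal. The synthetic open reading frame encodes monomeric mTagBFP2, followed by a T2A self-cleaving peptide (named in the record and presumably occupying the unannotated gap between the two coding features), then codon-improved iCre fused to ERT2, the mutated ligand-binding domain of the human estrogen receptor. Ribosomal skipping at T2A yields separate proteins, so blue fluorescence marks the cells that also contain the recombinase. The purpose field notes the N-terminal residues left on iCre-ERT2 after this event. The ERT2 fusion normally keeps Cre inactive until 4-hydroxytamoxifen binds, which allows temporally controlled recombination at loxP sites.

The construct suits inducible Cre/lox experiments in transfected mammalian cells or tissues. It was deposited with a study on neural stem cells in the adult ventricular-subventricular zone. The depositor now recommends updated versions of this design carrying either sfGFP or mTagBFP2.
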