Addgene plasmid #128168: pCAGGS-mTagBFP2-T2A-iCre-ERT2
Purpose: Monomeric TagBFP2 and iCre-ERT2 recombinase (PAPGSTMA N-terminus)
Depositing lab: Mario Capecchi. Depositing organization: University of Utah. Publication: Lrig1 expression prospectively identifies stem cells in the ventricular-subventricular zone that are neurogenic throughout adult life. Nam HS, Capecchi MR. Neural Dev. 2020 Mar 17;15(1):3. doi: 10.1186/s13064-020-00139-5. PubMed 32183906.
Backbone
  Vector backbone: pCAGGS
  Vector type: Mammalian Expression, Cre/Lox
Growth in bacteria
  Bacterial resistance: Ampicillin, 100 μg/mL
  Growth temperature: 30°C
  Growth strain: DH10B
  Copy number: High Copy
Gene/Insert
  Gene/Insert name: mTagBFP2-T2A-iCreERT2
  Species: Synthetic
Resource information
  A portion of this plasmid was derived from a plasmid made by: pCAGGS is from BCCM/LMBP. mTagBFP2 is from Michael Davidson. iCre is from Rolf Sprengel. ERT2 is from Pierre Chambon.
Terms and licenses: Academic/Nonprofit Terms; Industry Terms: Not Available to Industry
Depositor comments: The depositor recommends the updated versions of this plasmid, PB CAG-sfGFP-T2A-iCreERT2 (https://www.addgene.org/177309/) or PB CAG-mTagBFP2-T2A-iCreERT2 (https://www.addgene.org/177308/)
How to cite: pCAGGS-mTagBFP2-T2A-iCre-ERT2 was a gift from Mario Capecchi (Addgene plasmid # 128168 ; http://n2t.net/addgene:128168 ; RRID:Addgene_128168)
